>Addgene plasmid #74227 | pCIRCgp41-1 | addgene full sequence | sequence record 352794 | Addgene NGS Result
TTCGTGCACACAGCCCAGCTTGGAGCGAACGACCTACACCGAACTGAGATACCTACAGCGTGAGCTATGA
GAAAGCGCCACGCTTCCCGAAGGGAGAAAGGCGGACAGGTATCCGGTAAGCGGCAGGGTCGGAACAGGAG
AGCGCACGAGGGAGCTTCCAGGGGGAAACGCCTGGTATCTTTATAGTCCTGTCGGGTTTCGCCACCTCTG
ACTTGAGCGTCGATTTTTGTGATGCTCGTCAGGGGGGCGGAGCCTGTGGAAAAACGCCAGCAACGCGGCC
TTTTTACGGTTCCTGGCCTTTTGCTGGCCTTTTGCTCACATGTTCTTTCCTGCGTTATCCCCTGATTCTG
TGGATAACCGTATTACCGCCTTTGAGTGAGCTGATACCGCTCGCCGCAGCCGAACGACCGAGCGCAGCGA
GTCAGTGAGCGAGGAAGCCTGCATAACGCGAAGTAATCTTTTCGGTTTTAAAGAAAAAGGGCAGGGTGGT
GACACCTTGCCCTTTTTTGCCGGACTGCAGCGGCCGCTACTAGTACTATCAGTCGTGCATTTCACCGATT
TATTATTCTTTAACATACAGACACATACCTTCTTTCAGACCACCGGAGATGTTCATTTCACCAGTCTGCG
TCGGAAACAGGTGTTCTTCGGAACAGATGATTTCCTTGCCATCTTCCAGGGTGATTTTGTAAGACTTTTT
TTTAGATTTCGGGAAGACGTTCAGAACTTCGTTGTAACCCGTGTTGCTCAGTACCAGATCACCGACCTGG
ATGTTGGAAATTTCCTTCATACCCTGCGGGGTCTGAACCTGGGTTTTCAGATCCAAGCATGAGACCTATA
AACGCAGAAAGGCCCACCCGAAGGTGAGCCAGTGTGACTCTAGTAGAGAGCGTTCACCGACAAACAACAG
ATAAAACGAAAGGCCCAGTCTTTCGACTGAGCCTTTCGTTTTATTTGATGCCTGGCTCTAGTAGCGATCT
ACACTAGCACTATCAGCGTTATTAAGCACCGGTGGAGTGACGACCTTCAGCACGTTCGTACTGTTCAACG
ATGGTGTAGTCTTCGTTGTGGGAGGTGATGTCCAGTTTGATGTCGGTTTTGTAAGCACCCGGCAGCTGAA
CCGGTTTTTTAGCCATGTAGGTGGTTTTAACTTCAGCGTCGTAGTGACCACCGTCTTTCAGTTTCAGACG
CATTTTGATTTCACCTTTCAGAGCACCGTCTTCCGGGTACATACGTTCGGTGGAAGCTTCCCAACCCATG
GTTTTTTTCTGCATAACCGGACCGTCGGACGGGAAGTTGGTACCACGCAGTTTAACTTTGTAGATGAACT
CACCGTCTTGCAGGGAGGAGTCCTGGGTAACGGTAACAACACCACCGTCTTCGAAGTTCATAACACGTTC
CCATTTGAAACCTTCCGGGAAGGACAGTTTCAGGTAGTCCGGGATGTCAGCCGGGTGTTTAACGTAAGCT
TTGGAACCGTACTGGAACTGCGGGGACAGGATGTCCCAAGCGAACGGCAGCGGACCACCTTTGGTAACTT
TCAGTTTAGCGGTCTGGGTACCTTCGTACGGACGACCTTCACCTTCACCTTCGATTTCGAACTCGTGACC
GTTAACGGAACCTTCCATACGAACTTTGAAACGCATGAACTCTTTGATAACGTCTTCGGAGGAAGCCATC
TAGTATTTCTCCTCTTTCTCTAGTATGTGTGAAATTGTTATCCGCTCACAATTCCACACAACATACGAGC
CGGAAGCATAAAGTGTAAAGCCTGGGGTGCCTAATGAGTGAGCTAACTCACATTAATTGCGTTGCGCTCA
CTGCCCGCTTTCCAGTCGGGAAACCTGTCGTGCCAGCTGCATTAATGAATCGGCCAACGCGCGGGGAGAG
GCGGTTTGCGTATTGGGTCTCTGTTGTGGGTCAGAATATCGTTAGCGTAAAACAGGTGGTTACCGGACAC
CTCAATATCGATCAGTTCACGTTCATCCAGCTCTTCGATTTTCAGGATTTTTTTCAGCATCATCTAGTAT
CTCCTTCTTAAAGTTAAACAAAATTATTCTCTAGAAGCGGCCGCGAATTCGGGGAATTGTTATCCGCTCA
CAATTCCCCTATAGTGAGTCGTATTAAATTCCAGAAATCATCCTTAGCGAAAGCTAAGGATTTTTTTTAT
CTGAAATTCTGCCTCGTGATACGCCTATTTTTATAGGTTAATGTCATGATAATAATGGTTTCTTAGACGT
CAAGTGGCACTCGAGCTGATCCTTCAACTCAGCAAAAGTTCGATTTATTCAACAAAGCCACGTTGTGTCT
CAAAATCTCTGATGTTACATTGCACAAGATAAAAATATATCATCATGAACAATAAAACTGTCTGCTTACA
TAAACAGTAATACAAGGGGTGTTATGAGCCATATTCAACGGGAAACGTCTTGCTCCAGGCCGCGATTAAA
TTCCAACATGGATGCTGATTTATATGGGTATAAATGGGCTCGCGATAATGTCGGGCAATCAGGTGCGACA
ATCTATCGATTGTATGGGAAGCCCGATGCGCCAGAGTTGTTTCTGAAACATGGCAAAGGTAGCGTTGCCA
ATGATGTTACAGATGAGATGGTCAGACTAAACTGGCTGACGGAATTTATGCCTCTTCCGACCATCAAGCA
TTTTATCCGTACTCCTGATGATGCATGGTTACTCACCACTGCGATCCCCGGGAAAACAGCATTCCAGGTA
TTAGAAGAATATCCTGATTCAGGTGAAAATATTGTTGATGCGCTGGCAGTGTTCCTGCGCCGGTTGCATT
CGATTCCTGTTTGTAATTGTCCTTTTAACAGCGATCGCGTATTTCGTCTCGCTCAGGCGCAATCACGAAT
GAATAACGGTTTGGTTGATGCGAGTGATTTTGATGACGAGCGTAATGGCTGGCCTGTTGAACAAGTCTGG
AAAGAAATGCATAAGCTTTTGCCATTCTCACCGGATTCAGTCGTCACTCATGGTGATTTCTCACTTGATA
ACCTTATTTTTGACGAGGGGAAATTAATAGGTTGTATTGATGTTGGACGAGTCGGAATCGCAGACCGATA
CCAGGATCTTGCCATCCTATGGAACTGCCTCGGTGAGTTTTCTCCTTCATTACAGAAACGGCTTTTTCAA
AAATATGGTATTGATAATCCTGATATGAATAAATTGCAGTTTCATTTGATGCTCGATGAGTTTTTCTAAT
CAGAATTGGTTAATTGGTTGTAACACTGGCAGAGCATTACGCTGACTTGACGGGACTCGAGCTGTCAGAC
CAAGTTTACTCATATATACTTTAGATTGATTTAAAACTTCATTTTTAATTTAAAAGGATCTAGGTGAAGA
TCCTTTTTGATAATCTCATGACCAAAATCCCTTAACGTGAGTTTTCGTTCCACTGAGCGTCAGACCCCGT
AGAAAAGATCAAAGGATCTTCTTGAGATCCTTTTTTTCTGCGCGTAATCTGCTGCTTGCAAACAAAAAAA
CCACCGCTACCAGCGGTGGTTTGTTTGCCGGATCAAGAGCTACCAACTCTTTTTCCGAAGGTAACTGGCT
TCAGCAGAGCGCAGATACCAAATACTGTTCTTCTAGTGTAGCCGTAGTTAGGCCACCACTTCAAGAACTC
TGTAGCACCGCCTACATACCTCGCTCTGCTAATCCTGTTACCAGTGGCTGCTGCCAGTGGCGATAAGTCG
TGTCTTACCGGGTTGGACTCAAGACGATAGTTACCGGATAAGGCGCAGCGGTCGGGCTGAACGGGGGG
Features (pLannotate 1.2.2; 16 found; start..end, strand, type, name):
    457..514     -  terminator     his operon terminator: This putative transcriptin terminator from the E. coli his operon has a 2-bp deletion introduced during synthesis. Its efficiency has not been determined.
    515..535     -  misc_feature   BioBrick suffix: universal suffix for all parts
    843..870     -  terminator     T7Te terminator: phage T7 early transcription terminator
    886..957     -  terminator     rrnB T1 terminator: transcription terminator T1 from the E. coli rrnB gene
   1005..1679    -  CDS            mRFP1: mRFP1 is a basic (constitutively fluorescent) red fluorescent protein published in 2002, derived from Discosoma sp.. It is reported to be a somewhat slowly-maturing monomer with low acid sensitivity.
   1715..1731    -  protein_bind   lac operator: The lac repressor binds to the lac operator to inhibit transcription in E. coli. This inhibition can be relieved by adding lactose or isopropyl-β-D-thiogalactopyranoside (IPTG). lac repressor encoded by lacI
   1739..1769    -  promoter       lac promoter: promoter for the E. coli lac operon
   1784..1805    -  protein_bind   CAP binding site: CAP binding activates transcription in the presence of cAMP. E. coli catabolite activator protein
   1818..1907    -  CDS            lacI (fragment): lac repressor; lacI; The lac repressor binds to the lac operator to inhibit transcription in E. coli. This inhibition can be relieved by adding lactose or isopropyl-β-D-thiogalactopyranoside (IPTG).
   2030..2052    -  RBS            RBS: efficient ribosome binding site from bacteriophage T7 gene 10 (Olins and Rangwala, 1989)
   2059..2080    -  misc_feature   BioBrick prefix: BioBrick prefix for parts that do not start with "ATG"
   2083..2107    -  protein_bind   lac operator: The lac repressor binds to the lac operator to inhibit transcription in E. coli. This inhibition can be relieved by adding lactose or isopropyl-β-D-thiogalactopyranoside (IPTG). lac repressor encoded by lacI
   2108..2126    -  promoter       T7 promoter: promoter for bacteriophage T7 RNA polymerase
   2134..2177    +  terminator     bacterial terminator: putative bacterial transcription terminator
   2404..3219    +  CDS            KanR: aminoglycoside phosphotransferase; aph(3')-Ia; confers resistance to kanamycin in bacteria or G418 (Geneticin®) in eukaryotes
   3452..262     +  rep_origin     ori (across the origin): high-copy-number ColE1/pMB1/pBR322/pUC origin of replication
