[The description below was written by a language model from this plasmid's Addgene catalogue record and pLannotate feature annotations shown in this document.]
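Description:
pCIRCgp41-1 is an empty bacterial expression backbone for SICLOPPS-mediated (split-intein circular ligation of peptides and proteins) head-to-tail circularization of proteins in E. coli. It is built on the BioBrick-format vector pSB1K30, and the sequenced plasmid is about 3.8 kb. It replicates from a high-copy ColE1/pUC-type origin and is selected with kanamycin through the aph(3')-Ia (KanR) gene. The cloning region is bounded by the BioBrick prefix and suffix and insulated by flanking transcription terminators.

Expression is driven by a T7 promoter with an adjacent lac operator (T7-lac), followed by the strong phage T7 gene 10 ribosome binding site. Production therefore depends on a host supplying T7 RNA polymerase and is IPTG-inducible. According to the catalogue entry, the backbone provides the gp41-1 C-intein upstream and the gp41-1 N-intein downstream of the insertion site. This is the permuted order characteristic of SICLOPPS, in which a protein cloned between the two halves has its termini joined by a peptide bond when the intein fragments associate and trans-splice. The intein halves are not called in the automated feature table, although unannotated stretches on either side of the central cassette are consistent with their presence.

Between these positions the annotation shows a self-contained mRFP1 cassette with its own lac promoter, CAP site, lac operator and rrnB T1/T7Te terminators. This appears to be a placeholder that is replaced by the gene of interest through restriction cloning, which would allow a red/white colony screen, though the record does not state this explicitly. The associated publication used this approach to circularize a Bacillus subtilis xylanase, increasing its thermostability and resistance to aggregation.
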