Addgene plasmid #74227: pCIRCgp41-1
Purpose: (Empty Backbone) Vector for SICLOPPS-mediated protein circularization using the gp41-1 intein.
Depositing lab: Barbara Di Ventura & Roland Eils. Depositing organization: Deutsches Krebsforschungszentrum (DKFZ). Publication: Backbone circularization of Bacillus subtilis family 11 xylanase increases its thermostability and its resistance against aggregation. Waldhauer MC, Schmitz SN, Ahlmann-Eltze C, Gleixner JG, Schmelas CC, Huhn AG, Bunne C, Buscher M, Horn M, Klughammer N, Kreft J, Schafer E, Bayer PA, Kramer SG, Neugebauer J, Wehler P, Mayer MP, Eils R, Di Ventura B. Mol Biosyst. 2015 Nov 10;11(12):3231-43. doi: 10.1039/c5mb00341e. PubMed 26434634.
Backbone
  Vector backbone: pSB1K30
  Backbone size (bp): 2255
  Vector type: Bacterial Expression, Synthetic Biology
  Promoter: T7-lac
  Tag / fusion protein: gp41-1 C-intein (N terminal on backbone); gp41-1 N-intein (C terminal on backbone)
Growth in bacteria
  Bacterial resistance: Kanamycin, 50 μg/mL
  Growth temperature: 37°C
  Growth strain: DH5alpha
  Copy number: High Copy
Gene/Insert
  Cloning method: Restriction Enzyme
  Sequencing primers: 5′ VF2; 3′ VR
Terms and licenses: Academic/Nonprofit Terms; Industry Terms: Not Available to Industry
How to cite: pCIRCgp41-1 was a gift from Barbara Di Ventura & Roland Eils (Addgene plasmid # 74227 ; http://n2t.net/addgene:74227 ; RRID:Addgene_74227)
