>Addgene plasmid #74227 | pCIRCgp41-1 | addgene partial sequence | sequence record 142210 | MoCloR 5'-gccacctgacgtctaagaaacc-3'
ATTAACCTATAAAAATAGGCGTATCACGAGGCAGAATTTCAGATAAAAAAAATCCTTAGCTTTCGCTAAG
GATGATTTCTGGAATTTAATACGACTCACTATAGGGGAATTGTGAGCGGATAACAATTCCCCGAATTCGC
GGCCGCTTCTAGAGAATAATTTTGTTTAACTTTAAGAAGGAGATACTAGATGATGCTGAAAAAAATCCTG
AAAATCGAAGAGCTGGATGAACGTGAACTGATCGATATTGAGGTGTCCGGTAACCACCTGTTTTACGCTA
ACGATATTCTGACCCACAACAGAGACCCAATACGCAAACCGCCTCTCCCCGCGCGTTGGCCGATTCATTA
ATGCAGCTGGCACGACAGGTTTCCCGACTGGAAAGCGGGCAGTGAGCGCAACGCAATTAATGTGAGTTAG
CTCACTCATTAGGCACCCCAGGCTTTACACTTTATGCTTCCGGCTCGTATGTTGTGTGGAATTGTGAGCG
GATAACAATTTCACACATACTAGAGAAAGAGGAGAAATACTAGATGGCTTCCTCCGAAGACGTTATCAAA
GAGTTCATGCGTTTCAAAGTTCGTATGGAAGGTTCCGTTAACGGTCACGAGTTCGAAATCGAAGGTGAAG
GTGAAGGTCGTCCGTACGAAGGTACCCAGACCGCTAAACTGAAAGTTACCAAAGGTGGTCCGCTGCCGTT
CGCTTGGGACATCCTGTCCCCGCAGTTCCAGTACGGTTCCAAAGCTTACGTTAAACACCCGGCTGACATC
CCGGACTACCTGAAACTGTCCTTCCCGGAAGGTTTCAAATGGGAACGTGTTATGAACTTCGAAGACGGTG
GTGTTGTTACCGTTACCCAGGACTCCTCCCTGCAAGACGGTGAGTTCATCTACAAAGTTAAACTGCGTGG
TACCAACTTCCCGTCCGACGGTCCGGTTATGCAGAAAAA
