>Addgene plasmid #74227 | pCIRCgp41-1 | addgene partial sequence | sequence record 142211 | pBR322ori-F 5'-GGGAAACGCCTGGTATCTTT-3'
GCCACCTCTGACTTGAGCGTCGATTTTTGTGATGCTCGTCAGGGGGGCGGAGCCTGTGGAAAAACGCCAG
CAACGCGGCCTTTTTACGGTTCCTGGCCTTTTGCTGGCCTTTTGCTCACATGTTCTTTCCTGCGTTATCC
CCTGATTCTGTGGATAACCGTATTACCGCCTTTGAGTGAGCTGATACCGCTCGCCGCAGCCGAACGACCG
AGCGCAGCGAGTCAGTGAGCGAGGAAGCCTGCATAACGCGAAGTAATCTTTTCGGTTTTAAAGAAAAAGG
GCAGGGTGGTGACACCTTGCCCTTTTTTGCCGGACTGCAGCGGCCGCTACTAGTACTATCAGTCGTGCAT
TTCACCGATTTATTATTCTTTAACATACAGACACATACCTTCTTTCAGACCACCGGAGATGTTCATTTCA
CCAGTCTGCGTCGGAAACAGGTGTTCTTCGGAACAGATGATTTCCTTGCCATCTTCCAGGGTGATTTTGT
AAGACTTTTTTTTAGATTTCGGGAAGACGTTCAGAACTTCGTTGTAACCCGTGTTGCTCAGTACCAGATC
ACCGACCTGGATGTTGGAAATTTCCTTCATACCCTGCGGGGTCTGAACCTGGGTTTTCAGATCCAAGCAT
GAGACCTATAAACGCAGAAAGGCCCACCCGAAGGTGAGCCAGTGTGACTCTAGTAGAGAGCGTTCACCGA
CAAACAACAGATAAAACGAAAGGCCCAGTCTTTCGACTGAGCCTTTCGTTTTATTTGATGCCTGGCTCTA
GTAGCGATCTACACTAGCACTATCAGCGTTATTAAGCACCGGTGGAGTGACGACCTTCAGCACGTTCGTA
CTGTTCAACGATGGTGTAGTCTTCGTTGTGGGAGGTGATGTCCAGTTTGATGTCGGTTTTGTAAGCACCC
GGCAGCTGAACCGGTTTT
